>Addgene plasmid #239507 | pKS1173 | addgene full sequence | sequence record 478369 | Addgene NGS Result
ACTGGCCGATAATTGCAGACGAACGAGTCGAACAAGAAGCAGGCAAAGTTTAGAGCACTGCCCCTCCGCA
CTCAAAAAAGAAAAAACTAGGAGGAAAATAAAATTCTCAACCACACAAACACATAAACACATACAAATAC
AAATACAAGCTTATTTACTTGACATCGCGCGATCTTCCACTATTCAGCGCCGTCCGCCCTCTCTCGTGTT
TTTTGTTTACGCGACAACTATGCGAAATCCGGAGCAACGGGCAACCGTTTGGGGAAAGACCACACCCACG
CGCGATCGCCATGGCAACGAGGTCGCACACGCCCCACACCCAGACCTCCCTGCGAGCGGGCATGGGTACA
ATGTCCCCGTTGCCACAGACACCACTTCGTAGCACAGCGCAGAGCGTAGCGTGTTGTTGCTGCTGACAAA
AGAAAATTTTTCTTAGCAAAGCAAAGGAGGGGAAGCACGGGCAGATAGCACCGTACCATACCCTTGGAAA
CTCGAAATGAACGAAGCAGGAAATGAGAGAATGAGAGTTTTGTAGGTATATATAGCGGTAGTGTTTGCGC
GTTACCATCATCTTCTGGATCTATCTATTGTTCTTTTCCTCATCACTTTCCCCTTTTTCGCTCTTCTTCT
TGTCTTTTATTTCTTTCTTTTTTTTAATTGTTCCCTCGATTGGCTATCTACCAAAGAATCCAAACTTAAT
ACACGTATTTATTTGTCCAATTACCAGATCTATGAAGCTACTGTCTTCTATCGAACAAGCATGCGATATT
TGCCGACTTAAAAAGCTCAAGTGCTCCAAAGAAAAACCGAAGTGCGCCAAGTGTCTGAAGAACAACTGGG
AGTGTCGCTACTCTCCCAAAACCAAAAGATCTCCGCTGACTAGGGCACATCTGACAGAAGTGGAATCAAG
GCTAGAAAGACTGGAACAGCTATTTCTACTGATTTTTCCTCGAGAAGACCTTGACATGATTTTGAAAATG
GATTCTTTACAGGATATAAAAGCATTGTTAACAGGATTATTTGTACAAGATAATGTGAATAAAGATGCCG
TCACAGATAGATTGGCTTCAGTGGAGACTGATATGCCTCTAACATTGAGACAGCATAGAATAAGTGCGAC
ATCATCATCGGAAGAGAGTAGTAACAAAGGTCAAAGACAGTTGACTGTATCGATTGACTCGGCAGGATCC
GGTGACGGTGCTGGTTTAATTAACTCTGCTGGAGACATGAGAGCTGCCAACCTTTGGCCAAGCCCGCTCA
TGATCAAACGCTCTAAGAAGAACAGCCTGGCCTTGTCCCTGACGGCCGACCAGATGGTCAGTGCCTTGTT
GGATGCTGAGCCCCCCATACTCTATTCCGAGTATGATCCTACCAGACCCTTCAGTGAAGCTTCGATGATG
GGCTTACTGACCAACCTGGCAGACAGGGAGCTGGTTCACATGATCAACTGGGCGAAGAGGGTGCCAGGCT
TTGTGGATTTGACCCTCCATGATCAGGTCCACCTTCTAGAATGTGCCTGGCTAGAGATCCTGATGATTGG
ACTCGTCTGGCGCTCCATGGAGCACCCAGGGAAGCTACTGTTTGCTCCTAACTTGCTCTTGGACAGGAAC
CAGGGAAAATGTGTAGAGGGCATGGTGGAGATCTTCGACATGCTGCTGGCTACATCATCTCGGTTCCGCA
TGATGAATCTGCAGGGAGAGGAGTTTGTGTGCCTCAAATCTATTATTTTGCTTAATTCTGGAGTGTACAC
ATTTCTGTCCAGCACCCTGAAGTCTCTGGAAGAGAAGGACCATATCCACCGAGTCCTGGACAAGATCACA
GACACTTTGATCCACCTGATGGCCAAGGCAGGCCTGACCCTGCAGCAGCAGCACCAGCGGCTGGCCCAGC
TCCTCCTCATCCTCTCCCACATCAGGCACATGAGTAACAAAGGCATGGAGCATCTGTACAGCATGAAGTG
CAAGAACGTGGTGCCCCTCTATGACCTGCTGCTGGAGATGCTGGACGCCCACCGCCTACATGCGCCCACT
AGCCGTGGAGGGGCATCCGTGGAGGAAACGGACCAAAGCCACTTGGCCACTGCGGGCTCTACTTCATCGC
ATTCCTTGCAAAAGTATTACATCACGGGGGAGGCAGAGGGTTTCCCTGCCACAGTCGCGGCTGCAGGTGA
CGGTGCTGGTTTAATTAACATGACGGTCGACCATGATTTCAATAGCGAAGATATTTTATTCCCCATAGAA
AGCATGAGTAGTATACAATACGTGGAGAATAATAACCCAAATAATATTAACAACGATGTTATCCCGTATT
CTCTAGATATCAAAAACACTGTCTTAGATAGTGCGGATCTCAATGACATTCAAAATCAAGAAACTTCACT
GAATTTGGGGCTTCCTCCACTATCTTTCGACTCTCCACTGCCCGTAACGGAAACGATACCATCCACTACC
GATAACAGCTTGCATTTGAAAGCTGATAGCAACAAAAATCGCGATGCAAGAACTATTGAAAATGATAGTG
AAATTAAGAGTACTAATAATGCTAGTGGCTCTGGGGCAAATCAATACACAACTCTTACTTCACCTTATCC
TATGAACGACATTTTGTACAACATGAACAATCCGTTACAATCACCGTCACCTTCATCGGTACCTCAAAAT
CCGACTATAAATCCTCCCATAAATACAGCAAGTAACGAAACTAATTTATCGCCTCAAACTTCAAATGGTA
ATGAAACTCTTATATCTCCTCGAGCCCAACAACATACGTCCATTAAAGATAATCGTCTGTCCTTACCTAA
TGGTGCTAATTCGAATCTTTTCATTGACACTAACCCAAACAATTTGAACGAAAAACTAAGAAATCAATTG
AACTCAGATACAAATTCATATTCTAACTCCATTTCTAATTCAAACTCCAATTCTACGGGTAATTTAAATT
CCAGTTATTTTAATTCACTGAACATAGACTCCATGCTAGATGATTACGTTTCTAGTGATCTCTTATTGAA
TGATGATGATGATGACACTAATTTATCACGCCGAAGATTTAGCGACGTTATAACAAACCAATTTCCGTCA
ATGACAAATTCGAGGAATGAGCTCGGATCCTAACTCGAGATTGAATTGAATTGAAATCGATAGATCAATT
TTTTTCTTTTCTCTTTCCCCATCCTTTACGCTAAAATAATAGTTTATTTTATTTTTTGAATATTTTTTAT
TTATATACGTATATATAGACTATTATTTATCTTTTAATGATTATTAAGATTTTTATTAAAAAAAAATTCG
CTCCTCTTTTAATGCCTTTATGCAGTTTTTTTTTCCCATTCGATATTTCTATGTGCTGCCAAACCAGATG
TCAACACAGCTACAACGCCCCATTATCTTAGCCTAAAAAAACCTTCTCTTTGGAACTTTCAGTAATACGC
TTAACTGCTCATTGCTATATTGAAGTACGGATTAGAAGCCGCCGAGCGGGCGACAGCCCTCCGACGGATG
ACTCTCCTCCGTGCGTCCTCGTCATCACCGGTCGCGTTCCTGAAACGCAGATGTGCCTCGCGCCGCACTG
CTCCGAACAATAAAGATTCTACAATACTAGCTTTTATGGTTATGAAGAGGAAAAATTGGCAGTAACCTGG
CCCCACAAACCTTCAAATTAACGAATCAAATTAACAACCATAGGATGATAATGCGATTAGTTTTTTAGCC
TTATTTCTGGGGTAATTAATCAGCGAAGCGATGATTTTTGATCTATTAACAGATATATAAATGGAAAAGC
TGCATAACCACTTTAACTAATACTTTCAACATTTTCAGTTTGTATTACTTCTTATTCAAATGTCATAAAA
GTATCAACAAAAAATTGTTAATATACCTCTATACTTTAACGTCAAGGAGAAAAAACTATAAGATCTATGG
AGGAAGACAACATGGCTATCATCAAGGAATTCATGAGATTCAAGGTCCACATGGAAGGTTCTGTCAACGG
TCACGAATTTGAAATTGAAGGTGAAGGTGAAGGTCATCCATACGAAGGTACTCAAACAGCTAGACTAAAG
GTTACCAAGGGTGACCCATTGCCTTTTGCTTGGGATATCTTGTCTCCACAATTCATGTACGGTTCCAAGG
CTTACGTTAAGCACCCAGCTGACATTCCAGACTACTTGAAATTATCTTTCCCAGAAGGTTTCACCTGGGA
AAGAGTTATGAACTTCGAAGACGGCGGAGTTGTTGCTGTCACCCAAGACTCCTCCTTGCAAGATGGTCAA
TTCATCTACAAGGTCAAGTTGTTGGGTATTAATTTCCCATCAGATGGTCCAGTCATGCAAAAGAAGACCA
TGGGTTGGGAAGCTTCCACTGAAAGAATGTACCCAGAAGATGGTGCTTTGAAGGGTGAAATCAACCAAAG
ATTGAAATTAAAGGACGGTGGTCACTACGATGCTGAAGTCAAGACCACTTACAGAGCCAAGAAGCCAGTT
CAATTGCCAGGTGCCTACGATGTTGACATTAAATTGGACATCACTTCTCACAACGAAGATGGATCCGGTT
CATTGGGAAGAGGTAGAAGATCCAAAACCTAATAACTCGAGTGGCAGCTTTTGATTAAGCCTTCTAGTCC
AAAAAACACGTTTTTTTGTCATTTATTTCATTTTCTTAGAATAGTTTAGTTTATTCATTTTATAGTCACG
AATGTTTTATGATTCTATATAGGGTTGCAAACAAGCATTTTTCATTTTATGTTAAAACAATTTCAGGTTT
ACCTTTTATTCTGCTTGTGGTGACGCGTGTATCCGCCCGCTCTTTTGGTCACCCATGTATGCTGGATGCA
CACACTGGCTTAAGATGACAACGTCTTGGGGCCTTACCACCAGTGGACTTTCTTGCTGTTTGCTTTGTTC
TGGCCATTGTTTGCGTTTATATATTTATGTTAGATGTTTTTCTTATTAACTAGAAAGAAAGAATATAAAA
GGTTGAGGAAAGAGATGTATCCCGAAGAATACACAGTCTTTTATATATGTATTTCAACAAGGAGCCGTGG
AGGGTACTAAAAAGAAAAATCGCCCGGGCATTTCGTTATCTTCCACGCTAAAAGTCAAGGAGAGATATTA
CGGCCAGGATCGCAAAGGTGCAGAGCAAGGAAATGTGAGAAATTGTGAGAACGATAATGTATGGGACAAT
GCGAAAATGTGAGAACGAGAGCAAAAATCTTTTTTGTATCTCCCCGCCGAATTTGGAAACCGCGTTCTGA
AAACTTCGCATCTTCACATAGTAAAACTGTTCCGAGCGCTTCTCCCCATAATGGTTAGTGGTAAAAACCG
AAGTTGTTTACTTTAGCAAATGCCCGCGAATACGGTGGTAAATTGCCACCCCCCCTTCCCCATTCATTGG
GTAAAGACCAATTTGATGGATAAATTGGTTGTGGAAAAGGTCTAATTCTTTTTCCTATAAATACCGAGAT
ATTTTTTCTATATGATGGTTTCCGTCGCATTATTGTACTCTATAGTACTAAAGCAACAAACAAAAACAAG
CAACAAATATAATATAGTAAAATAGATCTATGCCACCACCATCAAGAAGTAGAATAAACAAAACAAGAAC
ATTAGGAATAGTGGGTACAGCTATAGCAGTGTTGGTCACGTCCTACTATATATATCAAAAGGTGACAGGT
TCTTCTAAAGGTGAAGAATTATTCACTGGTGTTGTCCCAATTTTGGTTGAATTAGATGGTGATGTTAATG
GTCACAAATTTTCTGTCTCCGGTGAAGGTGAAGGTGATGCTACTTACGGTAAATTGACCTTAAAATTGAT
TTGTACTACTGGTAAATTGCCAGTTCCATGGCCAACCTTAGTCACTACTTTAGGTTATGGTTTGCAATGT
TTTGCTAGATACCCAGATCATATGAAACAACATGACTTTTTCAAGTCTGCCATGCCAGAAGGTTATGTTC
AAGAAAGAACTATTTTTTTCAAAGATGACGGTAACTACAAGACCAGAGCTGAAGTCAAGTTTGAAGGTGA
TACCTTAGTTAATAGAATCGAATTAAAAGGTATTGATTTTAAAGAAGGTGGTAACATTTTAGGTCACAAA
TTGGAATACAACTATAACTCTCACAATGTTTACATCACTGCTGACAAACAAAAGAATGGTATCAAAGCTA
ACTTCAAAATTAGACACAACATTGAAGATGGTGGTGTTCAATTAGCTGACCATTATCAACAAAATACTCC
AATTGGTGATGGTCCAGTCTTGTTACCAGACAACCATTACTTATCCTATCAATCTGCCTTATCCAAAGAT
CCAAACGAAAAGAGAGATCACATGGTCTTGTTAGAATTTGTTACTGCTGCTGGTATTACCCATGGTATGG
ATGAATTGTACAAAGGATCCAGTGGAAGTTCAGGCTCCGGTTCTGGGCCTCCCCCAGCTCTTCCGCCAAA
AAGACGAAGGTCTGGCAGTTCCGGATCAGGTTCAGGGCCACCTCCAGCATTACCTCCAAAGAGGAGGAGA
TCCGGCTCATCTGGTTCAGGATCCGGCCCTCCGCCTGCCTTGCCACCAAAACGTAGACGTAGCGGATCAT
CCGGATCTGGGAGTGGTCCTCCACCTGCACTACCACCTAAGAGGCGTAGGTCAGGTAGTTCCGGGTCAGG
ATCAGGACCACCGCCTGCTTTGCCTCCAAAACGTAGGCGTTAATGGCAGTGCTTTTAACTAAGAATTATT
AGTCTTTTCTGCTTATTTTTTCATCATAGTTTAGAACACTTTATATTAACGAATAGTTTATGAATCTATT
TAGGTTTAAAAATTGATACAGTTTTATAAGTTACTTTTTCAAAGACTCGTGCTGTCTATTGCATAATGCA
CTGGAAGGGGAAAAAAAAGGTGCACACGCGTGGCTTTTTCTTGAATTTGCAGTTTGAAAAATGCTGAGCA
GTTACAGAGATGTTACGAACCACTAGTGCACTGCAGTACATCGAGGAGAACTTCTAGTATATCTACATAC
CTAATATTATTGCCTTATTAAAAATGGAATCCCAACAATTACATCAAAATCCACATTCTCTTCAAAATCA
ATTGTCCTGTACTTCCTTGTTCATGTGTGTTCAAAAACGTTATATTTATAGGATAATTATACTCTATTTC
TCAACAAGTAATTGGTTGTTTGGCCGAGCGGTCTAAGGCGCCTGATTCAAGAAATATCTTGACCGCAGTT
AACTGTGGGAATACTCAGGTATCGTAAGATGCAAGAGTTCGAATCTCTTAGCAACCATTATTTTTTTCCT
CAACATAACGAGAACACACAGGGGCGCTATCGCACAGAATCAAATTCGATGACTGGAAATTTTTTGTTAA
TTTCAGAGGTCGCCTGACGCATATACCTTTTTCAACTGAAAAATTGGGAGAAAAAGGAAAGGTGAGAGCG
CCGGAACCGGCTTTTCATATAGAATAGAGAAGCGTTCATGACTAAATGCTTGCATCACAATACTTGAAGT
TGACAATATTATTTAAGGACCTATTGTTTTTTCCAATAGGTGGTTAGCAATCGTCTTACTTTCTAACTTT
TCTTACCTTTTACATTTCAGCAATATATATATATATATTTCAAGGATATACCATTCTAATGTCTGCCCCT
AAGAAGATCGTCGTTTTGCCAGGTGACCACGTTGGTCAAGAAATCACAGCCGAAGCCATTAAGGTTCTTA
AAGCTATTTCTGATGTTCGTTCCAATGTCAAGTTCGATTTCGAAAATCATTTAATTGGTGGTGCTGCTAT
CGATGCTACAGGTGTTCCACTTCCAGATGAGGCGCTGGAAGCCTCCAAGAAGGCTGATGCCGTTTTGTTA
GGTGCTGTGGGTGGTCCTAAATGGGGAACCGGTAGTGTTAGACCTGAACAAGGTTTACTAAAAATCCGTA
AAGAACTTCAATTGTACGCCAACTTAAGACCATGTAACTTTGCATCCGACTCTCTTTTAGACTTATCTCC
AATCAAGCCACAATTTGCTAAAGGTACTGACTTCGTTGTTGTCAGAGAATTAGTGGGAGGTATTTACTTT
GGTAAGAGAAAGGAAGACGATGGTGATGGTGTCGCTTGGGATAGTGAACAATACACCGTTCCAGAAGTGC
AAAGAATCACAAGAATGGCCGCTTTCATGGCCCTACAACATGAGCCACCATTGCCTATTTGGTCCTTGGA
TAAAGCTAATGTTTTGGCCTCTTCAAGATTATGGAGAAAAACTGTGGAGGAAACCATCAAGAACGAATTT
CCTACATTGAAGGTTCAACATCAATTGATTGATTCTGCCGCCATGATCCTAGTTAAGAACCCAACCCACC
TAAATGGTATTATAATCACCAGCAACATGTTTGGTGATATCATCTCCGATGAAGCCTCCGTTATCCCAGG
TTCCTTGGGTTTGTTGCCATCTGCGTCCTTGGCCTCTTTGCCAGACAAGAACACCGCATTTGGTTTGTAC
GAACCATGCCACGGTTCTGCTCCAGATTTGCCAAAGAATAAGGTCAACCCTATCGCCACTATCTTGTCTG
CTGCAATGATGTTGAAATTGTCATTGAACTTGCCTGAAGAAGGTAAGGCCATTGAAGATGCAGTTAAAAA
GGTTTTGGATGCAGGTATCAGAACTGGTGATTTAGGTGGTTCCAACAGTACCACCGAAGTCGGTGATGCT
GTCGCCGAAGAAGTTAAGAAAATCCTTGCTTAAAAAGATTCTCTTTTTTTATGATATTTGTACATAAACT
TTATAAATGAAATTCATAATAGAAACGACACGAAATTACAAAATGGAATATGTTCATAGGGTAGACGAAA
CTATATACGCAATCTACATACATTTATCAAGAAGGAGAAAAAGGAGGATGTAAAGGAATACAGGTAAGCA
AATTGATACTAATGGCTCAACGTGATAAGGAAAAAGAATTGCACTTTAACATTAATATTGACAAGGAGGA
GGGCACCACACAAAAAGTTAGGTGTAACAGAAAATCATGAAACTATGATTCCTAATTTATATATTGGAGG
ATTTTCTCTAAAAAAAAAAAAATACAACAAATAAAAAACACTCAATGACCTGACCATTTGATGGAGTTTA
AGTCAATACCTTCTTGAACCATTTCCCATAATGGTGAAAGTTCCCTCAAGAATTTTACTCTGTCAGAAAC
GGCCTTAACGACGTAGTCGAGAGTACTCGTATCGCATGTCGGTGCGACACGAAATTACAAAATGGAATAT
GTTCATAGGGTAGACGAAACTATATACGCAATCTACATACATTTATCAAGAAGGAGAAAAAGGAGGATGT
AAAGGAATACAGGTAAGCAAATTGATACTAATGGCTCAACGTGATAAGGAAAAAGAATTGCACTTTAACA
TTAATATTGACAAGGAGGAGGGCACCACACAAAAAGTTAGGTGTAACAGAAAATCATGAAACTATGATTC
CTAATTTATATATTGGAGGATTTTCTCTAAAAAAAAAAAAATACAACAAATAAAAAACACTCAATGACCT
GACCATTTGATGGAGTTTAAGTCAATACCTTCTTGAACCATTTCCCATAATGGTGAAAGTTCCCTCAAGA
ATTTTACTCTGTCAGAAACGGCCTTAACGACGTAGTCGACCTCCTCTTCAGTACTAAATCTACCAATACC
AAATCTGATGGAAGAATGGGCTAATGCATCATCCTTACCCAGCGCCGAGCGGCCGCGTGTTACAACCAAT
TAACCAATTCTGATTAGAAAAACTCATCGAGCATCAAATGAAACTGCAATTTATTCATATCAGGATTATC
AATACCATATTTTTGAAAAAGCCGTTTCTGTAATGAAGGAGAAAACTCACCGAGGCAGTTCCATAGGATG
GCAAGATCCTGGTATCGGTCTGCGATTCCGACTCGTCCAACATCAATACAACCTATTAATTTCCCCTCGT
CAAAAATAAGGTTATCAAGTGAGAAATCACCATGAGTGACGACTGAATCCGGTGAGAATGGCAAAAGCTT
ATGCATTTCTTTCCAGACTTGTTCAACAGGCCAGCCATTACGCTCGTCATCAAAATCACTCGCATCAACC
AAACCGTTATTCATTCGTGATTGCGCCTGAGCGAGGCGAAATACGCGATCGCTGTTAAAAGGACAATTAC
AAACAGGAATCGAATGCAACCGGCGCAGGAACACTGCCAGCGCATCAACAATATTTTCACCTGAATCAGG
ATATTCTTCTAATACCTGGAATGCTGTTTTCCCGGGGATCGCAGTGGTGAGTAACCATGCATCATCAGGA
GTACGGATAAAATGCTTGATGGTCGGAAGAGGCATAAATTCCGTCAGCCAGTTTAGTCTGACCATCTCAT
CTGTAACATCATTGGCAACGCTACCTTTGCCATGTTTCAGAAACAACTCTGGCGCATCGGGCTTCCCATA
CAATCGATAGATTGTCGCACCTGATTGCCCGACATTATCGCGAGCCCATTTATACCCATATAAATCAGCA
TCCATGTTGGAATTTAATCGCGGCCTGGAGCAAGACGTTTCCCGTTGAATATGGCTCATAACACCCCTTG
TATTACTGTTTATGTAAGCAGACAGTTTTATTGTTCATGATGATATATTTTTATCTTGTGCAATGTAACA
TCAGAGATTTTGAGACACAACGTGGCTTTGTTGAATAAATCGAACTTTTGCTGAGTTGAAGGATCAGTCA
TGACCAAAATCCCTTAACGTGAGTTTTCGTTCCACTGAGCGTCAGACCCCGTAGAAAAGATCAAAGGATC
TTCTTGAGATCCTTTTTTTCTGCGCGTAATCTGCTGCTTGCAAACAAAAAAACCACCGCTACCAGCGGTG
GTTTGTTTGCCGGATCAAGAGCTACCAACTCTTTTTCCGAAGGTAACTGGCTTCAGCAGAGCGCAGATAC
CAAATACTGTTCTTCTAGTGTAGCCGTAGTTAGGCCACCACTTCAAGAACTCTGTAGCACCGCCTACATA
CCTCGCTCTGCTAATCCTGTTACCAGTGGCTGCTGCCAGTGGCGATAAGTCGTGTCTTACCGGGTTGGAC
TCAAGACGATAGTTACCGGATAAGGCGCAGCGGTCGGGCTGAACGGGGGGTTCGTGCACACAGCCCAGCT
TGGAGCGAACGACCTACACCGAACTGAGATACCTACAGCGTGAGCTATGAGAAAGCGCCACGCTTCCCGA
AGGGAGAAAGGCGGACAGGTATCCGGTAAGCGGCAGGGTCGGAACAGGAGAGCGCACGAGGGAGCTTCCA
GGGGGAAACGCCTGGTATCTTTATAGTCCTGTCGGGTTTCGCCACCTCTGACTTGAGCGTCGATTTTTGT
GATGCTCGTCAGGGGGGCGGAGCCTATGGAAAAACGCCAGCAACGCGGCCTTTTTACGGTTCCTGGCCTT
TTGCTGGCCTTTTGCTCACATGTTCTTTCCTGCGTTATCCCCTGATTCTGTGGATAACCGTGCGGCCGCC
AATACCCAGAAGAACAGTAAAATAAAGCAAGGTACGTGAAATTAATATTTTTAAATGGTTCTAACCGATG
CCGAAGAACTGCGCAGTCCGGTTATAACGTCTGACATGTCCTTTTTTGATTTGGAATCCAACCACTCAAG
TGACTCTGTTCATTTACTTTGCGAAAAATATACCCACAAATTGCCCATCGAAAGTGAATCGCAAACCACC
TTCAGACTGGCACCGACAAAGCAAAGATTATACAGACAGAGTACTTTATACGTACCGTTAAGTCTCAAGC
AAAGGGTTTTCTTATTTACTGAACGGGTAAAGAGTATCTGGGCCGGCTTGCCAAGATGCAAACCGAATAA
GTATTTCAAAGTTGCATTTGCCTTAGCCGTCCTGACACCATTGGCTATTTGGATATTTTATATTGACTTT
CGTGTACATTGATCACATCGACTGTTCTATTGGCAAATGAACCACGGGCATTGACTATTTTTCAGGTTAC
TACTATATATTATCATCACGGGCAAGGATTGTACCCTGAATTCGCATCTAGACTGA
Features (pLannotate 1.2.2; 18 found; start..end, strand, type, name):
    158..571     -  CDS            YJC7_YEAST: Protein predicted: Swiss-Prot protein existence level 4. From Saccharomyces cerevisiae (strain ATCC 204508 / S288c) (Baker's yeast).
    732..1172    +  CDS            GAL4 DNA binding domain: DNA binding domain of the GAL4 transcriptional activator; Saccharomyces cerevisiae GAL4 (truncated)
   1218..2153    +  CDS            ERT2: mutated ligand-binding domain of the human estrogen receptor (Feil et al., 1997)
   2190..3098    +  CDS            MSN2 (fragment): MSN2_YEAST - Experimental evidence at protein level: Swiss-Prot protein existence level 1. Positive transcriptional factor that acts as a component of the stress responsive system. Recognizes and binds to the stress response element (STRE) which is involved in the response to various forms of stress (heat, oxidative, osmotic, etc.). Involved in the regulation of the CTT1, DDR2, HSP12 genes. May be regulated via WHI2- PSR1 complex phosphatase activity. From Saccharomyces cerevisiae (strain ATCC 204508 / S288c) (Baker's yeast).
   3120..3344    +  terminator     PGK1 terminator (fragment): S. cerevisae PGK1; transcription terminator for 3-phosphoglycerate kinase gene
   3458..3899    +  promoter       GAL1 promoter: S. cerevisiae GAL1; inducible promoter, regulated by Gal4
   3917..4540    +  CDS            sfCherry3C (fragment): sfCherry3C is a basic (constitutively fluorescent) fluorescent protein published in 2019, derived from Discosoma sp.. It is reported to be a monomer.
   4851..4907    -  CDS            ch3-I (fragment): H31_CHLRE - Experimental evidence at protein level: Swiss-Prot protein existence level 1. Core component of nucleosome. Nucleosomes wrap and compact DNA into chromatin, limiting DNA accessibility to the cellular machineries which require DNA as a template. Histones thereby play a central role in transcription regulation, DNA repair, DNA replication and chromosomal stability. DNA accessibility is regulated via a complex set of post-translational modifications of histones, also called histone code, and nucleosome remodeling. From Chlamydomonas reinhardtii (Chlamydomonas smithii).
   5560..5679    +  CDS            PEX22 (fragment): PEX22_YEAST - Experimental evidence at protein level: Swiss-Prot protein existence level 1. Involved in peroxisome biogenesis. From Saccharomyces cerevisiae (strain ATCC 204508 / S288c) (Baker's yeast).
   5674..6384    +  CDS            Venus: Venus is a basic (constitutively fluorescent) yellow fluorescent protein published in 2002, derived from Aequorea victoria. It is reported to be a rapidly-maturing weak dimer with moderate acid sensitivity.
   6994..7071    +  CDS            YO192_YEAST (fragment): Experimental evidence at protein level: Swiss-Prot protein existence level 1. From Saccharomyces cerevisiae (strain ATCC 204508 / S288c) (Baker's yeast).
   7211..7618    +  promoter       LEU2 promoter: S. cerevisiae LEU2
   7619..8710    +  CDS            LEU2: LEU3_YEAST - Experimental evidence at protein level: Swiss-Prot protein existence level 1. Catalyzes the oxidation of 3-carboxy-2-hydroxy-4- methylpentanoate (3-isopropylmalate) to 3-carboxy-4-methyl-2- oxopentanoate. The product decarboxylates to 4-methyl-2 oxopentanoate. From Saccharomyces cerevisiae (strain ATCC 204508 / S288c) (Baker's yeast).
   9075..9188    -  CDS            NFS1 (fragment): NFS1_YEAST - Also known as SPL1 From Saccharomyces cerevisiae (strain ATCC 204508 / S288c) (Baker's yeast).
   9514..9705    -  CDS            NFS1 (fragment): NFS1_YEAST - Also known as SPL1 From Saccharomyces cerevisiae (strain ATCC 204508 / S288c) (Baker's yeast).
   9744..10559   -  CDS            KanR: aminoglycoside phosphotransferase; aph(3')-Ia; confers resistance to kanamycin in bacteria or G418 (Geneticin®) in eukaryotes
  10784..11372   +  rep_origin     ori: high-copy-number ColE1/pMB1/pBR322/pUC origin of replication
  11535..11909   +  CDS            YC021_YEAST: Protein predicted: Swiss-Prot protein existence level 4. From Saccharomyces cerevisiae (strain ATCC 204508 / S288c) (Baker's yeast).
