[The description below was written by a language model from this plasmid's Addgene catalogue record and pLannotate feature annotations shown in this document.]
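Description:
pKS1173 is a 12 kb yeast expression plasmid assembled by Golden Gate cloning on the in-house TMP137 backbone. It is propagated in E. coli through a high-copy ColE1/pUC-type origin with kanamycin resistance, and selected in Saccharomyces cerevisiae with a LEU2 marker driven by its own promoter. No yeast replication origin (2μ or CEN/ARS) is annotated. Fragments of yeast genomic sequence, including NFS1, which neighbours LEU2 in the genome, flank the marker and bacterial segment, so the plasmid may be designed for chromosomal integration, though the record does not say so.

The payload consists of three cassettes. The first encodes GEM, a synthetic transcription factor annotated as the Gal4 DNA-binding domain fused to an estrogen receptor ligand-binding domain and an Msn2 activation region, followed by a PGK1 terminator. Its promoter is not annotated. Factors of this type activate GAL promoters in response to estradiol rather than galactose. The second cassette places sfCherry3C(1-10), the large fragment of a split red fluorescent protein, under the GAL1 promoter. The "dPTS1" label and the stated purpose indicate that it lacks a peroxisomal targeting signal and stays cytosolic. The third cassette encodes residues 1–36 of ScPex22, a peroxisomal membrane anchor, fused to Venus and five high-affinity SH3-binding peptides. The promoter for this cassette is also not identified in the feature table.

The depositor describes the Pex22 fusion as a peroxisomal "chauffeur". This suggests a scaffold that recruits SH3-domain-tagged partners to peroxisomes, with Venus marking its location and split sfCherry3C complementation reporting on cytosolic protein. The exact assay design is not detailed in the record.
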