Addgene plasmid #239507: pKS1173
Purpose: Express GAL-inducible cytosolic sfCherry3C large fragment and Pex22 peroxisomal chauffeur with 5 high affinity SH3 peptides
Depositing lab: John Dueber. Depositing organization: University of California, Berkeley.
Backbone
  Vector backbone: TMP137
  Backbone manufacturer: Internal
  Vector type: Yeast Expression
  Selectable markers: LEU2
Growth in bacteria
  Bacterial resistance: Kanamycin, 50 μg/mL
  Growth temperature: 37°C
  Growth strain: DH5alpha
  Copy number: High Copy
Gene/Insert
  Gene/Insert name: sfCherry3C(1-10)-dPTS1
  Species: Synthetic
  Cloning method: Golden Gate
Terms and licenses: Academic/Nonprofit Terms; Industry Terms: Not Available to Industry
Depositor comments: Additional inserts: 1) GEM; 2) ScPex22(1-36)-Venus-5xSH3pep
How to cite: pKS1173 was a gift from John Dueber (Addgene plasmid # 239507 ; http://n2t.net/addgene:239507 ; RRID:Addgene_239507)
